Addgene plasmid #238649: NanoBRET NanoLuc-CDK2 Fusion Vector
Purpose: ExpressNanoLuc-CDK2 Fusion Protein in Mammalian Cells under a CMV promoter
Depositing lab: Promega Corporation.
Backbone
  Vector backbone: pFN31K Nluc CMV-neo Flexi(R) Vector
  Vector type: Mammalian Expression
  Selectable markers: Neomycin
Growth in bacteria
  Bacterial resistance: Kanamycin, 50 μg/mL
  Growth temperature: 37°C
  Growth strain: DH5alpha
  Copy number: High Copy
Gene/Insert
  Gene/Insert name: CDK2
  Species: H. sapiens (human)
  Mutation: None
  Entrez Gene: CDK2 (a.k.a. CDKN2, p33(CDK2))
  Promoter: CMV
  Tag / fusion protein: NanoLuc (R) (N terminal on backbone)
  Cloning method: Other
Terms and licenses: Academic/Nonprofit Terms; Industry Terms
How to cite: NanoBRET NanoLuc-CDK2 Fusion Vector was a gift from Promega Corporation (Addgene plasmid # 238649 ; http://n2t.net/addgene:238649 ; RRID:Addgene_238649)
