[The description below was written by a language model from this plasmid's Addgene catalogue record and pLannotate feature annotations shown in this document.]
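Description:
NanoBRET NanoLuc-CDK2 Fusion Vector is a 5.7 kb mammalian expression plasmid built on the pFN31K Nluc CMV-neo Flexi Vector backbone. It encodes unmutated human CDK2, the cyclin-dependent serine/threonine kinase that acts in cell-cycle control at the G1-S transition, with NanoLuc luciferase fused to its N terminus. The plasmid replicates in E. coli from a high-copy ColE1/pUC-type origin, and a cer recombination site helps keep it monomeric. A single neo (nptII) gene provides both selections. It sits downstream of tandem SV40 early and bacterial EM7 promoters and ends in a synthetic polyadenylation signal, so the same coding sequence gives kanamycin resistance in bacteria and neomycin-class selection in mammalian cells.

The expression cassette uses the CMV immediate-early enhancer and promoter, followed by a chimeric β-globin/immunoglobulin intron that generally improves transcript processing and expression. Next come the human codon-optimised Nluc coding sequence, the CDK2 open reading frame after a short gap that presumably encodes a linker, and an SV40 polyadenylation signal. A T7 promoter lies just upstream of Nluc and could in principle support transcription by T7 RNA polymerase, though the record does not mention that use. Several short annotated fragments (bom, M13 ori, large T antigen, T7 terminator, SET1, tnpA) look like partial sequence matches or backbone remnants rather than functional elements.

The stated purpose is expression of the NanoLuc-CDK2 fusion in mammalian cells. The name indicates use in NanoBRET assays, where the luciferase-tagged protein serves as the bioluminescent energy donor to a nearby fluorescent acceptor, allowing binding to CDK2 to be measured in live cells. The record does not specify a particular assay format.
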