Features (pLannotate 1.2.2; 20 found; start..end, strand, type, name):
     36..84      -  polyA_signal   poly(A) signal: synthetic polyadenylation signal
    151..942     -  CDS            neo: KKA2_KLEPN - Also known as kan, nptII. Experimental evidence at protein level: Swiss-Prot protein existence level 1. Resistance to kanamycin, neomycin, paromomycin, ribostamycin, butirosin and gentamicin B. From Klebsiella pneumoniae.
    974..1021    -  promoter       EM7 promoter: synthetic bacterial promoter&nbsp
   1036..1393    -  promoter       SV40 promoter: SV40 enhancer and early promoter
   1458..1509    +  misc_feature   bom (fragment): basis of mobility region from pBR322
   1510..1542    -  rep_origin     M13 ori (fragment): M13 bacteriophage origin of replication; arrow indicates direction of (+) strand synthesis
   1547..1615    +  CDS            large T antigen (fragment): large T antigen from SV40 (simian virus 40)
   1638..1759    +  polyA_signal   SV40 poly(A) signal: SV40 polyadenylation signal
   1781..1800    -  terminator     T7 terminator (fragment): transcription terminator for bacteriophage T7 RNA polymerase
   1808..1857    -  CDS            SET1 (fragment): solubility-enhancement tag derived from T7 phage gene 10B
   1864..1919    -  misc_feature   MCS: pUC18/19 multiple cloning site
   1928..2821    -  CDS            CDK2 (sequence withheld): CDK2_HUMAN - Also known as CDKN2. Experimental evidence at protein level: Swiss-Prot protein existence level 1. Serine/threonine-protein kinase involved in the control of the cell cycle; essential for meiosis, but dispensable for mitosis. Phosphorylates CTNNB1, USP37, p53/TP53, NPM1, CDK7, RB1, BRCA2, MYC, NPAT, EZH2. Triggers duplication of centrosomes and DNA. Acts at the G1-S transition to promote the E2F transcriptional program and the initiation of DNA synthesis, and modulates G2 progression; controls the timing of entry into mitosis/meiosis by controlling the subsequent activation of cyc
   2876..3388    -  CDS            Nluc: NanoLuc® luciferase human codon-optimized
   3402..3420    -  promoter       T7 promoter: promoter for bacteriophage T7 RNA polymerase
   3464..3596    -  intron         chimeric intron: chimera between introns from human β-globin and immunoglobulin heavy chain genes
   3735..3934    -  promoter       CMV promoter: human cytomegalovirus (CMV) immediate early promoter
   3936..4313    -  enhancer       CMV enhancer: human cytomegalovirus immediate early enhancer
   4506..4789    -  misc_feature   cer region: ColE1-derived recombination site that helps to maintain plasmids as monomers
   4905..5493    +  rep_origin     ori: high-copy-number ColE1/pMB1/pBR322/pUC origin of replication
   5622..15      +  CDS            tnpA (fragment) (across the origin): TN5P_ECOLX - Also known as tnp. Experimental evidence at protein level: Swiss-Prot protein existence level 1. Mediates transposition of transposon Tn5 by a 'cut and paste' mechanism. First, the monomeric transposase binds the 19 bp inverted DNA repeats flanking the transposon. Then, dimerization of the DNA- bound transposase creates a synaptic DNA complex. After nicking of the first DNA strand, excision of the transposon proceeds through a series of intermediates. The transposase then mediates the insertion of the transposon at a new site by strand transfer. The activity of the wild- type tran
>Addgene plasmid #238649 | NanoBRET NanoLuc-CDK2 Fusion Vector | addgene full sequence | sequence record 479505 | Addgene NGS Result
CGCAAGCGCAAAGAGGATCCTTATCGCTATCGATTCACACAAAAAACCAACACACAGATGTAATGAAAAT
AAAGATATTTTATTGCGGCCATCGTGATGGCAGGTTGGGCGTCGCTTGGTCGGTCATTTCGAACCCCAGA
GTCCCGCTCAGAAGAACTCGTCAAGAAGGCGATAGAAGGCGATGCGCTGCGAATCGGGAGCGGCGATACC
GTAAAGCACGAGGAAGCGGTCAGCCCATTCGCCGCCAAGCTCTTCAGCAATATCACGGGTAGCCAACGCT
ATGTCCTGATAGCGGTCCGCCACACCCAGCCGGCCACAGTCGATGAATCCAGAAAAGCGGCCATTTTCCA
CCATGATATTCGGCAAGCAGGCATCGCCATGGGTCACGACGAGATCCTCGCCGTCGGGCATGCGCGCCTT
GAGCCTGGCGAACAGTTCGGCTGGCGCGAGCCCCTGATGCTCTTCGTCCAGATCATCCTGATCGACAAGA
CCGGCTTCCATCCGAGTACGTGCTCGCTCGATGCGATGTTTCGCTTGGTGGTCGAATGGGCAGGTAGCCG
GATCAAGCGTATGCAGCCGCCGCATTGCATCAGCCATGATGGATACTTTCTCGGCAGGAGCAAGGTGAGA
TGACAGGAGATCCTGCCCCGGCACTTCGCCCAATAGCAGCCAGTCCCTTCCCGCTTCAGTGACAACGTCG
AGCACAGCTGCGCAAGGAACGCCCGTCGTGGCCAGCCACGATAGCCGCGCTGCCTCGTCCTGCAGTTCAT
TCAGGGCACCGGACAGGTCGGTCTTGACAAAAAGAACCGGGCGCCCCTGCGCTGACAGCCGGAACACGGC
GGCATCAGAGCAGCCGATTGTCTGTTGTGCCCAGTCATAGCCGAATAGCCTCTCCACCCAAGCGGCCGGA
GAACCTGCGTGCAATCCATCTTGTTCAATCATGATCTGCCTCCTGGGTTTAGTTCCTCACCTTGTCGTAT
TATACTATGCCGATATACTATGCCGATGATTAATTGTCAACAGTTAATTAAGCTTTTTGCAAAAGCCTAG
GCCTCCAAAAAAGCCTCCTCACTACTTCTGGAATAGCTCAGAGGCCGAGGCGGCCTCGGCCTCTGCATAA
ATAAAAAAAATTAGTCAGCCATGGGGCGGAGAATGGGCGGAACTGGGCGGAGTTAGGGGCGGGATGGGCG
GAGTTAGGGGCGGGACTATGGTTGCTGACTAATTGAGATGCATGCTTTGCATACTTCTGCCTGCTGGGGA
GCCTGGGGACTTTCCACACCTGGTTGCTGACTAATTGAGATGCATGCTTTGCATACTTCTGCCTGCTGGG
GAGCCTGGGGACTTTCCACACCCTAACTGACACACATTCCACAGCTGGTTCTTTCCGCCTCAGAAGGTAC
CTAACCAAGTTCCTCTTTCAGAGGTTATTTCAGGCCATGGTGCTGCGCAGATCCGCGTATGCGGTGTGAA
ATACCGCACAGATGCGTAAGGAGAAAATACCGCATCAGGAAATTGTAAGCGTTAATATTTTGTTAAAATT
CGATTTTACCACATTTGTAGAGGTTTTACTTGCTTAAAAAAACCTCCCACATCTCCCCCTGAACCTGAAA
CATAAAATGAATGCAATTGTTGTTGTTAACTTGTTTATTGCAGCTTATAATGGTTACAAATAAAGCAATA
GCATCACAAATTTCACAAATAAAGCATTTTTTTCACTGCATTCTAGTTGTGGTTTGTCCAAACTCATCAA
TGTATCTTATCATGTCTGCTCGAAGCGGCCGCCCCAAGGGGTTATGCTAGTTATTGCTCAGCGGTGGCAG
CAGCCAACTCAGCTTCCTTTCGGGCTTTGTTAGCAGCCGGATCAGCTTGCATGCCTGCAGGTCGACTCTA
GAGGATCCCCGGGTACCGAGCCCGAATTCGTTTAAAC
[894 nt withheld, positions 1928-2821]
GGCGATCGCTCCACCGCTGCTCCCTCCACCGCTCCCGCCACCACCTGAACCACCCGCCAGAATGCGTTCG
CACAGCCGCCAGCCGGTCACTCCGTTGATGGTTACTCGGAACAGCAGGGAGCCGTCGGGGTTGATCAGGC
GCTCGTCGATAATTTTGTTGCCGTTCCACAGGGTCCCTGTTACAGTGATCTTTTTGCCGTCGAACACGGC
GATGCCTTCATACGGCCGTCCGAAATAGTCGATCATGTTCGGCGTAACCCCGTCGATTACCAGTGTGCCA
TAGTGCAGGATCACCTTAAAGTGATGATCATCCACAGGGTACACCACCTTAAAAATTTTTTCGATCTGGC
CCATTTGGTCGCCGCTCAGACCTTCATACGGGATGATGACATGGATGTCGATCTTCAGCCCATTTTCACC
GCTCAGGACAATCCTTTGGATCGGAGTTACGGACACCCCGAGATTCTGAAACAAACTGGACACACCTCCC
TGTTCAAGGACTTGGTCCAGGTTGTAGCCGGCTGTCTGTCGCCAGTCCCCAACGAAATCTTCGAGTGTGA
AGACCATGGTGAGCGCTAGCCCTATAGTGAGTCGTATTAATACTCTAGCCTTAAGAGCTGTAATTGAACT
GGGAGTGGACACCTGTGGAGAGAAAGGCAAAGTGGATGTCAGTAAGACCAATAGGTGCCTATCAGAAACG
CAAGAGTCTTCTCTGTCTCGACAAGCCCAGTTTCTATTGGTCTCCTTAAACCTGTCTTGTAACCTTGATA
CTTACCTGCCCAGTGCCTCACGACCAACTTCTGCAGCTTAAGTTCGAGACTGTTGTGTCAGAAGCACTGA
CTGCGTTAGCAATTTAACTGTGATAAACTACCGCAATAAAGCTTCTAGTGATCTGACGGTTCACTAAACC
AGCTCTGCTTATATAGACCTCCCACCGTACACGCCTACCGCCCATTTGCGTCAACGGGGCGGGGTTATTA
CGACATTTTGGAAAGTCCCGTTGATTTTGGTGCCAAAACAAACTCCCATTGACGTCAATGGGGTGGAGAC
TTGGAAATCCCCGTGAGTCAAACCGCTATCCACGCCCATTGGTGTACTGCCAAAACCGCATCACCATGGT
AATAGCGATGACTAATACGTAGATGTACTGCCAAGTAGGAAAGTCCCGTAAGGTCATGTACTGGGCATAA
TGCCAGGCGGGCCATTTACCGTCATTGACGTCAATAGGGGGCGGACTTGGCATATGATACACTTGATGTA
CTGCCAAGTGGGCAGTTTACCGTAAATACTCCACCCATTGACGTCAATGGAAAGTCCCTATTGGCGTTAC
TATGGGAACATACGTCATTATTGACGTCAATGGGCGGGGGTCGTTGGGCGGTCAGCCAGGCGGGCCATTT
ACCGTAAGTTATGTAACGCGGAACTCCATATATGGGCTATGAACTAATGACCCCGTAATTGATTACTATT
AATAACTAGTCAATAATCAATGCCAACATGGCGGTCATATTGGACATGAGCCAATATAAATGTACATATT
ATGATATAGATACAACGTATGCAATGGCCAATAGCCAATATTGATTTATGCTATATAACCAATGAATAAT
ATGGCTAATGGCCAATATTGAAGATCTCGATCCTCTACGCCGGACGCATCGTGGCCGGAGTACTGCGGTT
TATCTCGATGGCTACGAGGGCAGACAGTAAGTGGATTTACCATAATCCCTTAATTGTACGCACCGCTAAA
ACGCGTTCAGCGCGATCACGGCAGCAGACAGGTAAAAATGGCAACAAACCACCCGAAAAACTGCCGCAAT
CGCGCCTGATAAATTTTAACCGTATGAATACCTATGCAACCAGAGGGTACAGGCCACATTACCCCCACTT
AATCCACTGAAGCTGCCATTTTTCATGGTTTCACCATCCCAGCGAAGGGCCATCCAGCGTGCGTTCCTGT
ATTTCCGGACTATAAAAGGATCTAGGTGAAGATCCTTTTTGATAATCTCATGACCAAAATCCCTTAACGT
GAGTTTTCGTTCCACTGAGCGTCAGACCCCGTAGAAAAGATCAAAGGATCTTCTTGAAATCCTTTTTTTC
TGCGCGTAATCTGCTGCTTGCAAACAAAAAAACCACCGCTACCAGCGGTGGTTTGTTTGCCGGATCAAGA
GCTACCAACTCTTTTTCCGAAGGTAACTGGCTTCAGCAGAGCGCAGATACCAAATACTGTCCTTCTAGTG
TAGCCGTAGTTAGGCCACCACTTCAAGAACTCTGTAGCACCGCCTACATACCTCGCTCTGCTAATCCTGT
TACCAGTGGCTGCTGCCAGTGGCGATAAGTCGTGTCTTACCGGGTTGGACTCAAGACGATAGTTACCGGA
TAAGGCGCAGCGGTCGGGCTGAACGGGGGGTTCGTGCACACAGCCCAGCTTGGAGCGAACGACCTACACC
GAACTGAGATACCTACAGCGTGAGCTATGAGAAAGCGCCACGCTTCCCGAAGGGAGAAAGGCGGACAGGT
ATCCGGTAAGCGGCAGGGTCGGAACAGGAGAGCGCACGAGGGAGCTTCCAGGGGGAAACGCCTGGTATCT
TTATAGTCCTGTCGGGTTTCGCCACCTCTGACTTGAGCGTCGATTTTTGTGATGCTCGTCAGGGGGGCGG
AGCCTATGGAAAAACGCCAGCAACGCGGCCTTTTTACGGTTCCTGGCCTTTTGCTGGCCTTTTGCTCACA
TGTTCTTTCCTGCGTTATCCCCTGATTCTGTGGATAACCGTATTACCGCCTTTGAGTGAGCTGATACCGG
GTAGAAAGCCAGTCCGCAGAAACGGTGCTGACCCCGGATGAATGTCAGCTACTGGGCTATCTGGACAAGG
GAAAA
